>Addgene plasmid #80791 | pMA-SpCas9-g8 | addgene full sequence | sequence record 161641 | Addgene NGS result
CTAAATTGTAAGCGTTAATATTTTGTTAAAATTCGCGTTAAATTTTTGTTAAATCAGCTCATTTTTTAAC
CAATAGGCCGAAATCGGCAAAATCCCTTATAAATCAAAAGAATAGACCGAGATAGGGTTGAGTGGCCGCT
ACAGGGCGCTCCCATTCGCCATTCAGGCTGCGCAACTGTTGGGAAGGGCGTTTCGGTGCGGGCCTCTTCG
CTATTACGCCAGCTGGCGAAAGGGGGATGTGCTGCAAGGCGATTAAGTTGGGTAACGCCAGGGTTTTCCC
AGTCACGACGTTGTAAAACGACGGCCAGTGAGCGCGACGTAATACGACTCACTATAGGGCGAATTGGCGG
AAGGCCGTCAAGGCCACGTGTCTTGTCCAGAGCTCGGATCCGGTCTCCGAAAGAGGGCCTATTTCCCATG
ATTCCTTCATATTTGCATATACGATACAAGGCTGTTAGAGAGATAATTGGAATTAATTTGACTGTAAACA
CAAAGATATTAGTACAAAATACGTGACGTAGAAAGTAATAATTTCTTGGGTAGTTTGCAGTTTTAAAATT
ATGTTTTAAAATGGACTATCATATGCTTACCGTAACTTGAAAGTATTTCGATTTCTTGGCTTTATATATC
TTGTGGAAAGGACGAAACACCGGGTCTTCGAGAAGACCTGTTTTAGAGCTAGAAATAGCAAGTTAAAATA
AGGCTAGTCCGTTATCAACTTGAAAAAGTGGCACCGAGTCGGTGCTTTTTTGTTTTAGAGCTAGAAATAG
CAAGTTATCGAAGAGACCTGTACAACGCGTGGTACCTGGAGCACAAGACTGGCCTCACGGGCCTTCCGCT
CACTGCCCGCTTTCCAGTCGGGAAACCTGTCGTGCCAGCTGCATTAACATGGTCATAGCTGTTTCCTTGC
GTATTGGGCGCTCTCCGCTTCCTCGCTCACTGACTCGCTGCGCTCGGTCGTTCGGGTAAAGCCTGGGGTG
CCTAATGAGCAAAAGGCCAGCAAAAGGCCAGGAACCGTAAAAAGGCCGCGTTGCTGGCGTTTTTCCATAG
GCTCCGCCCCCCTGACGAGCATCACAAAAATCGACGCTCAAGTCAGAGGTGGCGAAACCCGACAGGACTA
TAAAGATACCAGGCGTTTCCCCCTGGAAGCTCCCTCGTGCGCTCTCCTGTTCCGACCCTGCCGCTTACCG
GATACCTGTCCGCCTTTCTCCCTTCGGGAAGCGTGGCGCTTTCTCATAGCTCACGCTGTAGGTATCTCAG
TTCGGTGTAGGTCGTTCGCTCCAAGCTGGGCTGTGTGCACGAACCCCCCGTTCAGCCCGACCGCTGCGCC
TTATCCGGTAACTATCGTCTTGAGTCCAACCCGGTAAGACACGACTTATCGCCACTGGCAGCAGCCACTG
GTAACAGGATTAGCAGAGCGAGGTATGTAGGCGGTGCTACAGAGTTCTTGAAGTGGTGGCCTAACTACGG
CTACACTAGAAGAACAGTATTTGGTATCTGCGCTCTGCTGAAGCCAGTTACCTTCGGAAAAAGAGTTGGT
AGCTCTTGATCCGGCAAACAAACCACCGCTGGTAGCGGTGGTTTTTTTGTTTGCAAGCAGCAGATTACGC
GCAGAAAAAAAGGATCTCAAGAAGATCCTTTGATCTTTTCTACGGGGTCTGACGCTCAGTGGAACGAAAA
CTCACGTTAAGGGATTTTGGTCATGAGATTATCAAAAAGGATCTTCACCTAGATCCTTTTAAATTAAAAA
TGAAGTTTTAAATCAATCTAAAGTATATATGAGTAAACTTGGTCTGACAGTTACCAATGCTTAATCAGTG
AGGCACCTATCTCAGCGATCTGTCTATTTCGTTCATCCATAGTTGCCTGACTCCCCGTCGTGTAGATAAC
TACGATACGGGAGGGCTTACCATCTGGCCCCAGTGCTGCAATGATACCGCGAGAACCACGCTCACCGGCT
CCAGATTTATCAGCAATAAACCAGCCAGCCGGAAGGGCCGAGCGCAGAAGTGGTCCTGCAACTTTATCCG
CCTCCATCCAGTCTATTAATTGTTGCCGGGAAGCTAGAGTAAGTAGTTCGCCAGTTAATAGTTTGCGCAA
CGTTGTTGCCATTGCTACAGGCATCGTGGTGTCACGCTCGTCGTTTGGTATGGCTTCATTCAGCTCCGGT
TCCCAACGATCAAGGCGAGTTACATGATCCCCCATGTTGTGCAAAAAAGCGGTTAGCTCCTTCGGTCCTC
CGATCGTTGTCAGAAGTAAGTTGGCCGCAGTGTTATCACTCATGGTTATGGCAGCACTGCATAATTCTCT
TACTGTCATGCCATCCGTAAGATGCTTTTCTGTGACTGGTGAGTACTCAACCAAGTCATTCTGAGAATAG
TGTATGCGGCGACCGAGTTGCTCTTGCCCGGCGTCAATACGGGATAATACCGCGCCACATAGCAGAACTT
TAAAAGTGCTCATCATTGGAAAACGTTCTTCGGGGCGAAAACTCTCAAGGATCTTACCGCTGTTGAGATC
CAGTTCGATGTAACCCACTCGTGCACCCAACTGATCTTCAGCATCTTTTACTTTCACCAGCGTTTCTGGG
TGAGCAAAAACAGGAAGGCAAAATGCCGCAAAAAAGGGAATAAGGGCGACACGGAAATGTTGAATACTCA
TACTCTTCCTTTTTCAATATTATTGAAGCATTTATCAGGGTTATTGTCTCATGAGCGGATACATATTTGA
ATGTATTTAGAAAAATAAACAAATAGGGGTTCCGCGCACATTTCCCCGAAAAGTGCCAC
Features (pLannotate 1.2.2; 11 found; start..end, strand, type, name):
      3..134     -  rep_origin     M13 ori (fragment): M13 bacteriophage origin of replication; arrow indicates direction of (+) strand synthesis
    155..311     -  CDS            lacZα (fragment): LacZα fragment of β-galactosidase; lacZ fragment
    320..338     +  promoter       T7 promoter: promoter for bacteriophage T7 RNA polymerase
    403..643     +  promoter       U6 promoter: RNA polymerase III promoter for human U6 snRNA
    670..745     +  misc_RNA       gRNA scaffold: guide RNA scaffold for the Streptococcus pyogenes CRISPR/Cas9 system
    752..777     +  misc_RNA       gRNA scaffold (fragment): guide RNA scaffold for the Streptococcus pyogenes CRISPR/Cas9 system
    840..887     -  CDS            lacI (fragment): lac repressor; lacI; The lac repressor binds to the lac operator to inhibit transcription in E. coli. This inhibition can be relieved by adding lactose or isopropyl-β-D-thiogalactopyranoside (IPTG).
    924..964     -  rep_origin     RSF ori (fragment): Plasmids containing the RSF 1030 origin of replication can be propagated in E. coli cells that contain additional plasmids with compatible origins.
   1042..1630    -  rep_origin     ori: high-copy-number ColE1/pMB1/pBR322/pUC origin of replication
   1801..2661    -  CDS            AmpR: β-lactamase; bla; confers resistance to ampicillin, carbenicillin, and related antibiotics
   2662..2766    -  promoter       AmpR promoter: bla
