[The description below was written by a language model from this plasmid's Addgene catalogue record and pLannotate feature annotations shown in this document.]
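Description:
pMA-SpCas9-g8 is a small (about 2.8 kb) guide RNA entry plasmid built on the commercial pMA15 gene-synthesis backbone and classed as a mammalian expression/CRISPR vector. It is one module of a Golden Gate system for assembling arrays of gRNA expression cassettes so that several genes can be targeted at once. It is maintained in E. coli through a high-copy ColE1/pUC-type origin and selected with ampicillin via the β-lactamase gene and its native promoter. The feature table also picks up short fragments of an M13 origin, lacZα, lacI and an RSF origin. These are backbone remnants rather than functional elements. A T7 promoter upstream of the insert matches the recorded sequencing primer site.

The payload is a synthetic cassette, cloned between BamHI and BsrGI, in which the human U6 RNA polymerase III promoter drives a Streptococcus pyogenes Cas9 gRNA scaffold. The guide position is empty: a short gap between the promoter and the scaffold serves as the cloning site for a user-supplied spacer. The record is inconsistent about the type IIS enzyme involved, naming BsaI in the purpose line and BbsI in the gRNA field, so it does not clearly state which enzyme is used for guide insertion and which, if either, for array assembly. A second partial scaffold annotation lies just downstream of the full one, and its role is not explained.

The "g8" designation marks this cassette as occupying position 8 (or 18 or 28) in an ordered array. The plasmid carries no Cas9 or mammalian selection marker, so SpCas9 must be provided separately.
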