Addgene plasmid #80791: pMA-SpCas9-g8
Purpose: BsaI-based cloning of SpCas9 gRNA guide sequence, position 8/18/28 in the array
Depositing lab: Yonglun Luo. Depositing organization: Aarhus University. Publication: Golden Gate Assembly of CRISPR gRNA expression array for simultaneously targeting multiple genes. Vad-Nielsen J, Lin L, Bolund L, Nielsen AL, Luo Y. Cell Mol Life Sci. 2016 May 13. 10.1007/s00018-016-2271-5 PubMed 27178736.
Backbone
  Vector backbone: pMA15
  Backbone manufacturer: Lifetechnologies
  Backbone size w/o insert (bp): 2380
  Total vector size (bp): 2789
  Modifications to backbone: no
  Vector type: Mammalian Expression, CRISPR
Growth in bacteria
  Bacterial resistance: Ampicillin, 100 μg/mL
  Growth temperature: 37°C
  Growth strain: DH5alpha
  Copy number: High Copy
Gene/Insert
  Gene/Insert name: CRISPR gRNA expression cassette (for SpCas9)
  gRNA/shRNA sequence: empty (BbsI)
  Species: Synthetic
  Promoter: U6
  Tag / fusion protein: na
  Cloning method: Restriction Enzyme; 5′ cloning site BamHI (not destroyed); 3′ cloning site BsrGI (not destroyed)
  Sequencing primers: 5′ TAATACGACTCACTATAGG
Terms and licenses: Academic/Nonprofit Terms; Industry Terms: Not Available to Industry
How to cite: pMA-SpCas9-g8 was a gift from Yonglun Luo (Addgene plasmid # 80791 ; http://n2t.net/addgene:80791 ; RRID:Addgene_80791)
