>Addgene plasmid #80791 | pMA-SpCas9-g8 | addgene partial sequence | sequence record 159038 | Amp-R 5'-ATAATACCGCGCCACATAGC-3'
AACGTTCTTCGGGGCGAAAACTCTCAAGGATCTTACCGCTGTTGAGATCCAGTTCGATGTAACCCACTCG
TGCACCCAACTGATCTTCAGCATCTTTTACTTTCACCAGCGTTTCTGGGTGAGCAAAAACAGGAAGGCAA
AATGCCGCAAAAAAGGGAATAAGGGCGACACGGAAATGTTGAATACTCATACTCTTCCTTTTTCAATATT
ATTGAAGCATTTATCAGGGTTATTGTCTCATGAGCGGATACATATTTGAATGTATTTAGAAAAATAAACA
AATAGGGGTTCCGCGCACATTTCCCCGAAAAGTGCCACCTAAATTGTAAGCGTTAATATTTTGTTAAAAT
TCGCGTTAAATTTTTGTTAAATCAGCTCATTTTTTAACCAATAGGCCGAAATCGGCAAAATCCCTTATAA
ATCAAAAGAATAGACCGAGATAGGGTTGAGTGGCCGCTACAGGGCGCTCCCATTCGCCATTCAGGCTGCG
CAACTGTTGGGAAGGGCGTTTCGGTGCGGGCCTCTTCGCTATTACGCCAGCTGGCGAAAGGGGGATGTGC
TGCAAGGCGATTAAGTTGGGTAACGCCAGGGTTTTCCCAGTCACGACGTTGTAAAACGACGGCCAGTGAG
CGCGACGTAATACGACTCACTATAGGGCGAATTGGCGGAAGGCCGTCAAGGCCACGTGTCTTGTCCAGAG
CTCGGATCCGGTCTCCGAAAGAGGGCCTATTTCCCATGATTCCTTCATATTTGCATATACGATACAAGGC
TGTTAGAGAGATAATTGGAATTAATTTGACTGTAAACACAAAGATATTAGTACAAAATAC
