>Addgene plasmid #80791 | pMA-SpCas9-g8 | addgene partial sequence | sequence record 159039 | pBR322ori-F 5'-GGGAAACGCCTGGTATCTTT-3'
ACTTGAGCGTCGATTTTTGTGATGCTCGTCAGGGGGGCGGAGCCTATGGAAAAACGCCAGCAACGCGGCC
TTTTTACGGTTCCTGGCCTTTTGCTGGCCTTTTGCTCATTAGGCACCCCAGGCTTTACCCGAACGACCGA
GCGCAGCGAGTCAGTGAGCGAGGAAGCGGAGAGCGCCCAATACGCAAGGAAACAGCTATGACCATGTTAA
TGCAGCTGGCACGACAGGTTTCCCGACTGGAAAGCGGGCAGTGAGCGGAAGGCCCGTGAGGCCAGTCTTG
TGCTCCAGGTACCACGCGTTGTACAGGTCTCTTCGATAACTTGCTATTTCTAGCTCTAAAACAAAAAAGC
ACCGACTCGGTGCCACTTTTTCAAGTTGATAACGGACTAGCCTTATTTTAACTTGCTATTTCTAGCTCTA
AAACAGGTCTTCTCGAAGACCCGGTGTTTCGTCCTTTCCACAAGATATATAAAGCCAAGAAATCGAAATA
CTTTCAAGTTACGGTAAGCATATGATAGTCCATTTTAAAACATAATTTTAAAACTGCAAACTACCCAAGA
AATTATTACTTTCTACGTCACGTATTTTGTACTAATATCTTTGTGTTTACAGTCAAATTAATTCCAATTA
TCTCTCTAACAGCCTTGTATCGTATATGCAAATATGAAGGAATCATGGGAAATAGGCCCTCTTTCGGAGA
CCGGATCCGAGCTCTGGACAAGACACGTGGCCTT
